Addgene plasmid #238498: ARHGAP11B_pEF-DEST51
Purpose: IVT mRNA of human gene
Depositing lab: Megan Dennis. Depositing organization: University of California, Davis. Publication: Gene expansions contributing to human brain evolution. Soto DC, Uribe-Salazar JM, Kaya G, Valdarrago R, Sekar A, Haghani NK, Hino K, La GN, Mariano NAF, Ingamells C, Baraban AE, Turner TN, Green ED, Simo S, Quon G, Andres AM, Dennis MY. bioRxiv [Preprint]. 2024 Sep 26:2024.09.26.615256. doi: 10.1101/2024.09.26.615256. PubMed 39386494.
Backbone
  Vector backbone: pEF-DEST51
  Vector type: Mammalian Expression
Growth in bacteria
  Bacterial resistance: Ampicillin, 100 μg/mL
  Growth temperature: 37°C
  Growth strain: DH5alpha
  Copy number: High Copy
Gene/Insert
  Gene/Insert name: ARHGAP11B
  Species: H. sapiens (human)
  Entrez Gene: ARHGAP11B (a.k.a. B'-T, FAM7B1, GAP (1-8))
  Cloning method: Gateway Cloning
  Sequencing primers: 5′ T7
Terms and licenses: Academic/Nonprofit Terms; Industry Terms: Not Available to Industry
Depositor comments: Please visit https://doi.org/10.1101/2024.09.26.615256 for bioRxiv preprint.
How to cite: ARHGAP11B_pEF-DEST51 was a gift from Megan Dennis (Addgene plasmid # 238498 ; http://n2t.net/addgene:238498 ; RRID:Addgene_238498)
