[The description below was written by a language model from this plasmid's Addgene catalogue record and pLannotate feature annotations shown in this document.]
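Description:
ARHGAP11B_pEF-DEST51 is a mammalian expression plasmid of about 6.8 kb made by Gateway recombination of the human ARHGAP11B coding sequence into the pEF-DEST51 destination vector. It replicates in E. coli from a high-copy ColE1/pUC-type origin and is selected with ampicillin through the bla gene. An f1 origin is also present, which allows single-stranded DNA production. For selection in mammalian cells the backbone carries a blasticidin S deaminase gene placed behind both the SV40 early promoter and the bacterial EM7 promoter and terminated by an SV40 polyadenylation signal. Short lacI, ble/BleoR, small t antigen, SRα and CMV enhancer matches in the annotation are fragmentary hits and do not appear to be functional elements.

The ARHGAP11B open reading frame lies between attB1 and attB2, the sites left by the Gateway reaction. Upstream are the strong constitutive human EF-1α promoter and, immediately next to the insert, a bacteriophage T7 promoter. Downstream are a V5 epitope tag sequence and the bovine growth hormone polyadenylation signal. The record does not state whether the insert reads in frame into the V5 tag or ends at its own stop codon, so the presence of a tagged protein cannot be assumed. This layout permits either EF-1α-driven expression in transfected mammalian cells or run-off transcription by T7 RNA polymerase. The depositor's stated purpose is the latter: serving as a template for in vitro transcribed mRNA of this human gene. The associated work concerns gene expansions that contribute to human brain evolution.
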