Features (pLannotate 1.2.2; 26 found; start..end, strand, type, name):
      1..589     +  rep_origin     ori: high-copy-number ColE1/pMB1/pBR322/pUC origin of replication
    761..853     +  CDS            lacI (fragment): lac repressor; lacI; The lac repressor binds to the lac operator to inhibit transcription in E. coli. This inhibition can be relieved by adding lactose or isopropyl-β-D-thiogalactopyranoside (IPTG).
    866..887     +  protein_bind   CAP binding site: CAP binding activates transcription in the presence of cAMP. E. coli catabolite activator protein
    902..932     +  promoter       lac promoter: promoter for the E. coli lac operon
    940..956     +  protein_bind   lac operator: The lac repressor binds to the lac operator to inhibit transcription in E. coli. This inhibition can be relieved by adding lactose or isopropyl-β-D-thiogalactopyranoside (IPTG). lac repressor encoded by lacI
   1029..1150    -  polyA_signal   SV40 poly(A) signal: SV40 polyadenylation signal
   1145..1270    -  CDS            ble (fragment): BLE_KLEPN - Experimental evidence at protein level: Swiss-Prot protein existence level 1. Binding protein with a strong affinity to the bleomycin family of antibiotics. Binds to CL990; an antimitotic-antibiotic compound. From Klebsiella pneumoniae.
   1280..1307    -  CDS            BleoR (fragment): antibiotic-binding protein; Sh ble from Streptoalloteichus hindustanus; confers resistance to bleomycin, phleomycin, and Zeocin™
   1308..1706    -  CDS            BSD: blasticidin S deaminase; Aspergillus terreus BSD; confers resistance to blasticidin
   1725..1772    -  promoter       EM7 promoter: synthetic bacterial promoter&nbsp
   1820..2149    -  promoter       SV40 promoter: SV40 enhancer and early promoter
   2163..2591    -  rep_origin     f1 ori (sequence partly withheld): f1 bacteriophage origin of replication; arrow indicates direction of (+) strand synthesis
   2612..2633    -  promoter       SV40 promoter (fragment): SV40 enhancer and early promoter
   2637..2861    -  polyA_signal   bGH poly(A) signal: bovine growth hormone polyadenylation signal
   2917..2958    -  CDS            V5 tag: epitope tag from simian virus 5
   2984..3008    +  protein_bind   attB2: mutant version of attB; recombination site for the Gateway® BP reaction BP Clonase™
   3096..3896    -  CDS            ARHGAP11B: RHGBB_HUMAN - Also known as FAM7B1 From Homo sapiens (Human).
   3991..4015    -  protein_bind   attB1: mutant version of attB; recombination site for the Gateway® BP reaction BP Clonase™
   4047..4065    -  promoter       T7 promoter: promoter for bacteriophage T7 RNA polymerase
   4082..5260    -  promoter       EF-1α promoter: strong constitutive promoter for human elongation factor EF-1α
   5267..5333    -  CDS            small t antigen (fragment): SV40 (simian virus 40) small t antigen
   5342..5361    -  promoter       SRα promoter (fragment): hybrid promoter consisting of the SV40 early promoter plus part of the long terminal repeat of human T-lymphotrophic virus 1
   5358..5376    -  enhancer       CMV enhancer (fragment): human cytomegalovirus immediate early enhancer
   5531..5583    +  misc_feature   bom (fragment): basis of mobility region from pBR322
   5642..5746    +  promoter       AmpR promoter: bla
   5747..6607    +  CDS            AmpR: β-lactamase; bla; confers resistance to ampicillin, carbenicillin, and related antibiotics
>Addgene plasmid #238498 | ARHGAP11B_pEF-DEST51 | addgene full sequence | sequence record 472652 | Addgene NGS Result
TTGAGATCCTTTTTTTCTGCGCGTAATCTGCTGCTTGCAAACAAAAAAACCACCGCTACCAGCGGTGGTT
TGTTTGCCGGATCAAGAGCTACCAACTCTTTTTCCGAAGGTAACTGGCTTCAGCAGAGCGCAGATACCAA
ATACTGTTCTTCTAGTGTAGCCGTAGTTAGGCCACCACTTCAAGAACTCTGTAGCACCGCCTACATACCT
CGCTCTGCTAATCCTGTTACCAGTGGCTGCTGCCAGTGGCGATAAGTCGTGTCTTACCGGGTTGGACTCA
AGACGATAGTTACCGGATAAGGCGCAGCGGTCGGGCTGAACGGGGGGTTCGTGCACACAGCCCAGCTTGG
AGCGAACGACCTACACCGAACTGAGATACCTACAGCGTGAGCTATGAGAAAGCGCCACGCTTCCCGAAGG
GAGAAAGGCGGACAGGTATCCGGTAAGCGGCAGGGTCGGAACAGGAGAGCGCACGAGGGAGCTTCCAGGG
GGAAACGCCTGGTATCTTTATAGTCCTGTCGGGTTTCGCCACCTCTGACTTGAGCGTCGATTTTTGTGAT
GCTCGTCAGGGGGGCGGAGCCTATGGAAAAACGCCAGCAACGCGGCCTTTTTACGGTTCCTGGCCTTTTG
CTCACATGTTCTTTCCTGCGTTATCCCCTGATTCTGTGGATAACCGTATTACCGCCTTTGAGTGAGCTGA
TACCGCTCGCCGCAGCCGAACGACCGAGCGCAGCGAGTCAGTGAGCGAGGAAGCGGAAGAGCGCCCAATA
CGCAAACCGCCTCTCCCCGCGCGTTGGCCGATTCATTAATGCAGCTGGCACGACAGGTTTCCCGACTGGA
AAGCGGGCAGTGAGCGCAACGCAATTAATGTGAGTTAGCTCACTCATTAGGCACCCCAGGCTTTACACTT
TATGCTTCCGGCTCGTATGTTGTGTGGAATTGTGAGCGGATAACAATTTCACACAGGAAACAGCTATGAC
CATGATTACGCCAAGCTCTAGCTAGAGGTCGACGGTATACAGACATGATAAGATACATTGATGAGTTTGG
ACAAACCACAACTAGAATGCAGTGAAAAAAATGCTTTATTTGTGAAATTTGTGATGCTATTGCTTTATTT
GTAACCATTATAAGCTGCAATAAACAAGTTGGGGTGGGCGAAGAACTCCAGCATGAGATCCCCGCGCTGG
AGGATCATCCAGCCGGCGTCCCGGAAAACGATTCCGAAGCCCAACCTTTCATAGAAGGCGGCGGTGGAAT
CGAAATCTCGTAGCACGTGTCAGTCCTGCTCCTCGGCCACGAAGTGCTTAGCCCTCCCACACATAACCAG
AGGGCAGCAATTCACGAATCCCAACTGCCGTCGGCTGTCCATCACTGTCCTTCACTATGGCTTTGATCCC
AGGATGCAGATCGAGAAGCACCTGTCGGCACCGTCCGCAGGGGCTCAAGATGCCCCTGTTCTCATTTCCG
ATCGCGACGATACAAGTCAGGTTGCCAGCTGCCGCAGCAGCAGCAGTGCCCAGCACCACGAGTTCTGCAC
AAGGTCCCCCAGTAAAATGATATACATTGACACCAGTGAAGATGCGGCCGTCGCTAGAGAGAGCTGCGCT
GGCGACGCTGTAGTCTTCAGAGATGGGGATGCTGTTGATTGTAGCCGTTGCTCTTTCAATGAGGGTGGAT
TCTTCTTGAGACAAAGGCTTGGCCATGGTTTAGTTCCTCACCTTGTCGTATTATACTATGCCGATATACT
ATGCCGATGATTAATTGTCAACACGTGCTGATCAGATCCGAAAATGGATATACAAGCTCCCGGGAGCTTT
TTGCAAAAGCCTAGGCCTCCAAAAAAGCCTCCTCACTACTTCTGGAATAGCTCAGAGGCAGAGGCGGCCT
CGGCCTCTGCATAAATAAAAAAAATTAGTCAGCCATGGGGCGGAGAATGGGCGGAACTGGGCGGAGTTAG
GGGCGGGATGGGCGGAGTTAGGGGCGGGACTATGGTTGCTGACTAATTGAGATGCATGCTTTGCATACTT
CTGCCTGCTGGGGAGCCTGGGGACTTTCCACACCTGGTTGCTGACTAATTGAGATGCATGCTTTGCATAC
TTCTGCCTGCTGGGGAGCCTGGGGACTTTCCACACCCTAACTGACACACATTCCACAGAATTAATTCGCG
TTAAATTTTTGTTAAATCAGCTCATTTTTTAACCAATAGGCCGAAATCGGCAAAATCCCTTATAAATCAA
AAGAATAGACCGAGATAGGGT
[37 nt withheld, positions 2262-2298]
AAAGAACGTGGACTCCAACGTCAAAGG
[49 nt withheld, positions 2326-2374]
T
[91 nt withheld, positions 2376-2466]
G
[124 nt withheld, positions 2468-2591]
GGGGATACCCCCTAGAGCCCCAGCTGGTTCTTTCCGCCTCAGAAGCCATAGAGCCCACCGCATCCCCAGC
ATGCCTGCTATTGTCTTCCCAATCCTCCCCCTTGCTGTCCTGCCCCACCCCACCCCCCAGAATAGAATGA
CACCTACTCAGACAATGCGATGCAATTTCCTCATTTTATTAGGAAAGGACAGTGGGAGTGGCACCTTCCA
GGGTCAAGGAAGGCACGGGGGAGGGGCAAACAACAGATGGCTGGCAACTAGAAGGCACAGTCGAGGCTGA
TCAGCGGGTTTAAACTCAATGGTGATGGTGATGATGACCGGTACGCGTAGAATCGAGACCGAGGAGAGGG
TTAGGGATAGGCTTACCTTCGAACCGCGGGCCCTCTAGATCAACCACTTTGTACAAGAAAGCTGGGTCGA
ATTCGCCCTTTTTTTGTTGAGGTGTAATAGAAGGTGTTCTGTTAGGTTTAAATTTATTTAGTGCTCCACT
AACAAAATCTCCTACACGTTGTCTTCTCTTTCTCTTATATTCACCAGGAGTTTCATATTCACCTTCTTCA
AAGCCTTCCAGTGATGGAGTAGCACAGAGACCATCAATACCCAACATGGCTGGTATCTTTTCCAGGATAA
AGTCTGGTACACGCCCTTCTTTTCTGCGTTAGAAGACATCTTTTCATGTCCTTCACTTGTCTGAAGAAGA
TTTGGTGCAAATATTACTGCAAGATTGCTGCTATCCATCTTATTCTCACTGGATCTAAGAGAAACATTCC
TGAGAAAGTTAAAGAAGTATCTTAATACATGAACTGTGTGGTCAGCCAGAAGACAGGAGAGCAACAGTAT
AGCTTTATTCTTTTCCTCTGTGCCTAACTGTTGAGCTTTCAAAAGTGCTTCATGCAAATCAGCTGGGAGA
ATGGGCTCTGGCAGTTCCCTAAAAAACTGCTTAAGAAGTCCCGCAATATCACAAGGAGGTGCAGAAGATA
GGCAACCTTCACCATGATCCACTTTATTCTTTAGTGCTTTTAGGCGAATCACAGATCCTGATTTCCGAAA
AAGCCCTTCGGTATGAATATGTTCTTCTAAAGATGTGCAAGCATCGACAAGAAAGCTTGGAATGTGTCCA
TATTCTGGTACAGCAGAATGGGGCAGTGCATTAAAAGGTACTCCAAATATTTTACCCCCTATTTCCGTGG
CTGCTGTTTCATGTCTCCTGCGATCGCACTGCCCACGGACACCCTTCACCTTAATACCATAGAAGGCCCG
CAGATGCTGCAACAGGGCCAACTTCACCAGCCTCTGATCCCACATTCCGGATACGTCGATAACTCTGAGG
CAGGATGCAGGTCCTGACCCTCGTTCGCCACCAAGTCTTCCAATTTCCAAACGCTAAGGGCGAATTCGGA
GCCTGCTTTTTTGTACAAACTTGTTGATCAAGCTTACCTAGCCAGCTTGGGTCTCCCTATAGTGAGTCGT
ATTAGTACCAAGCTAATTCCTCACGACACCTGAAATGGAAGAAAAAAACTTTGAACCACTGTCTGAGGCT
TGAGAATGAACCAAGATCCAAACTCAAAAAGGGCAAATTCCAAGGAGAATTACATCAAGTGCCAAGCTGG
CCTAACTTCAGTCTCCACCCACTCAGTGTGGGGAAACTCCATCGCATAAAACCCCTCCCCCCAACCTAAA
GACGACGTACTCCAAAAGCTCGAGAACTAATCGAGGTGCCTGGACGGCGCCCGGTACTCCGTGGAGTCAC
ATGAAGCGACGGCTGAGGACGGAAAGGCCCTTTTCCTTTGTGTGGGTGACTCACCCGCCCGCTCTCCCGA
GCGCCGCGTCCTCCATTTTGAGCTCCCTGCAGCAGGGCCGGGAAGCGGCCATCTTTCCGCTCACGCAACT
GGTGCCGACCGGGCCAGCCTTGCCGCCCAGGGCGGGGCGATACACGGCGGCGCGAGGCCAGGCACCAGAG
CAGGCCGGCCAGCTTGAGACTACCCCCGTCCGATTCTCGGTGGCCGCGCTCGCAGGCCCCGCCTCGCCGA
ACATGTGCGCTGGGACGCACGGGCCCCGTCGCCGCCCGCGGCCCCAAAAACCGAAATACCAGTGTGCAGA
TCTTGGCCCGCATTTACAAGACTATCTTGCCAGAAAAAAAGCGTCGCAGCAGGTCATCAAAAATTTTAAA
TGGCTAGAGACTTATCGAAAGCAGCGAGACAGGCGCGAAGGTGCCACCAGATTCGCACGCGGCGGCCCCA
GCGCCCAGGCCAGGCCTCAACTCAAGCACGAGGCGAAGGGGCTCCTTAAGCGCAAGGCCTCGAACTCTCC
CACCCACTTCCAACCCGAAGCTCGGGATCAAGAATCACGTACTGCAGCCAGGTGGAAGTAATTCAAGGCA
CGCAAGGGCCATAACCCGTAAAGAGGCCAGGCCCGCGGGAACCACACACGGCACTTACCTGTGTTCTGGC
GGCAAACCCGTTGCGAAAAAGAACGTTCACGGCGACTACTGCACTTATATACGGTTCTCCCCCACCCTCG
GGAAAAAGGCGGAGCCAGTACACGACATCACTTTCCCAGTTTACCCCGCGCCACCTTCTCTAGGCACCGG
TTCAATTGCCGACCCCTCCCCCCAACTTCTCGGGGACTGTGGGCGATGTGCGCTCTGCCCACTGACGGGC
ACCGGAGCCAATTCCCACTCCTTTCAAGACCTAGAAGGTCCATTAGCTGCAAAGATTCCTCTCTGTTTAA
AACTTTATCCATCTTTGCAAAGCTTTTTGCAAAAGCCTAGTCAATAATCAATGTCAACGCGTATATCTGG
CCCGTACATCGCGAAGCAGCGCAAAACGCCTAACCCTAAGCAGATTCTTCATGCAATTGTCGGTCAAGCC
TTGCCTTGTTGTAGCTTAAATTTTGCTCGCGCACTACTCAGCGACCTCCAACACACAAGCAGGGAGCAGA
TACTGGCTTAACTATGCGGCATCAGAGCAGATTGTACTGAGAGTGCACCATAGGGGATCGGGAGATCTCC
CGATCCGTCGACGTCAGGTGGCACTTTTCGGGGAAATGTGCGCGGAACCCCTATTTGTTTATTTTTCTAA
ATACATTCAAATATGTATCCGCTCATGAGACAATAACCCTGATAAATGCTTCAATAATATTGAAAAAGGA
AGAGTATGAGTATTCAACATTTCCGTGTCGCCCTTATTCCCTTTTTTGCGGCATTTTGCCTTCCTGTTTT
TGCTCACCCAGAAACGCTGGTGAAAGTAAAAGATGCTGAAGATCAGTTGGGTGCACGAGTGGGTTACATC
GAACTGGATCTCAACAGCGGTAAGATCCTTGAGAGTTTTCGCCCCGAAGAACGTTTTCCAATGATGAGCA
CTTTTAAAGTTCTGCTATGTGGCGCGGTATTATCCCGTATTGACGCCGGGCAAGAGCAACTCGGTCGCCG
CATACACTATTCTCAGAATGACTTGGTTGAGTACTCACCAGTCACAGAAAAGCATCTTACGGATGGCATG
ACAGTAAGAGAATTATGCAGTGCTGCCATAACCATGAGTGATAACACTGCGGCCAACTTACTTCTGACAA
CGATCGGAGGACCGAAGGAGCTAACCGCTTTTTTGCACAACATGGGGGATCATGTAACTCGCCTTGATCG
TTGGGAACCGGAGCTGAATGAAGCCATACCAAACGACGAGCGTGACACCACGATGCCTGTAGCAATGGCA
ACAACGTTGCGCAAACTATTAACTGGCGAACTACTTACTCTAGCTTCCCGGCAACAATTAATAGACTGGA
TGGAGGCGGATAAAGTTGCAGGACCACTTCTGCGCTCGGCCCTTCCGGCTGGCTGGTTTATTGCTGATAA
ATCTGGAGCCGGTGAGCGTGGGTCTCGCGGTATCATTGCAGCACTGGGGCCAGATGGTAAGCCCTCCCGT
ATCGTAGTTATCTACACGACGGGGAGTCAGGCAACTATGGATGAACGAAATAGACAGATCGCTGAGATAG
GTGCCTCACTGATTAAGCATTGGTAACTGTCAGACCAAGTTTACTCATATATACTTTAGATTGATTTAAA
ACTTCATTTTTAATTTAAAAGGATCTAGGTGAAGATCCTTTTTGATAATCTCATGACCAAAATCCCTTAA
CGTGAGTTTTCGTTCCACTGAGCGTCAGACCCCGTAGAAAAGATCAAAGGATCTTC
